Addgene plasmid #187833: pEcoFus
Purpose: (Empty Backbone) 1st generation E. coli - Fusobacterium nucleatum shuttle vector for overexpression
Depositing lab: Jörg Vogel. Depositing organization: Helmholtz-Zentrum fuer Infektionsforschung (HZI). Publication: RNA landscape of the emerging cancer-associated microbe Fusobacterium nucleatum. Ponath F, Tawk C, Zhu Y, Barquist L, Faber F, Vogel J. Nat Microbiol. 2021 Aug;6(8):1007-1020. doi: 10.1038/s41564-021-00927-7. Epub 2021 Jul 8. PubMed 34239075.
Backbone
  Vector backbone: pRPF185
  Backbone size (bp): 9035
  Modifications to backbone: Replacement of origin of replication for Clostridium difficile with that for Fusobacterium nucleatum. Replacement of tetR-gus cassette with constitutive fusobacterial promoter (4.5S RNA)
  Vector type: Bacterial Expression
Growth in bacteria
  Bacterial resistance: Chloramphenicol, 25 μg/mL
  Growth temperature: 37°C
  Growth strain: DH5alpha
  Copy number: Unknown
Gene/Insert
  Cloning method: Gibson Cloning
Resource information
  A portion of this plasmid was derived from a plasmid made by: The fusobacterial origin of replication was transferred from pROI92 provided by G. Bachrach (PMID: 15574887)
Terms and licenses: Academic/Nonprofit Terms; Industry Terms: Not Available to Industry
How to cite: pEcoFus was a gift from Jörg Vogel (Addgene plasmid # 187833 ; http://n2t.net/addgene:187833 ; RRID:Addgene_187833)
