[The description below was written by a language model from this plasmid's Addgene catalogue record and pLannotate feature annotations shown in this document.]
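Description:
pEcoFus is an empty-backbone bacterial expression plasmid described as a first-generation shuttle vector between Escherichia coli and Fusobacterium nucleatum, intended for overexpression of cloned sequences in the fusobacterial host. It was built from pRPF185, a Clostridium difficile shuttle vector, by two changes. The clostridial origin of replication was swapped for a fusobacterial one taken from the plasmid pROI92. The tetR-gus cassette, which provides inducible reporter expression, was replaced with a constitutive fusobacterial promoter, that of the 4.5S RNA. Inserts are introduced by Gibson assembly; no gene of interest is present in the deposited form.

In E. coli the plasmid replicates from a high-copy ColE1/pUC-type origin, although the catalogue lists the copy number as unknown. It is selected with chloramphenicol through catP, the Clostridium perfringens chloramphenicol acetyltransferase gene. The sequence also carries an IncP origin of transfer with traJ and a fragment of traI, elements that allow mobilisation by conjugation from a suitable donor strain, though the record does not say how the plasmid is delivered into F. nucleatum. The automated annotation does not label the fusobacterial replicon or the 4.5S promoter. The remaining hits, an ARRPOF RNA motif and a short yoeB-like toxin fragment, are not explained by the record and may lie within the fusobacterial-derived sequence.

The sequenced record is 5,539 nt, whereas the catalogue's backbone size is 9,035 bp. That figure may refer to the parental vector rather than the final construct, but the record does not resolve the difference.
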