Features (pLannotate 1.2.2; 7 found; start..end, strand, type, name):
    428..682     -  ncRNA          ARRPOF: Accession: RF02933 - ARRPOF RNA
   1835..1969    -  CDS            yoeB (fragment): YOEB_ECOLI - Experimental evidence at protein level: Swiss-Prot protein existence level 1. Also shown in vitro to be a translation initiation blocker. Binds to the 70S ribosome and 50S ribosomal subunit; binding is inhibited by hygromycin A and tetracycline, both of which bind to the 30S subunit in the A site. Thus YoeB is located at the interface between 50S and 30S ribosomes and interacts with the A site where it cleaves mRNA, blocking translation initiation. From Escherichia coli (strain K12).
   2631..2726    -  CDS            traI (fragment): TRAI6_ECOLX - Experimental evidence at protein level: Swiss-Prot protein existence level 1. The initiation process of transfer DNA synthesis requires the interaction of at least three plasmid-specific components (TraH, I, and J) at the transfer origin resulting in the assembly of a specialised nucleoprotein complex - the relaxosome. Site- and strand-specific cleavage at the transfer origin is dependent on TraI and TraJ. From Escherichia coli.
   2764..3135    -  CDS            traJ: oriT-recognizing protein; traJ
   3168..3277    -  oriT           oriT: incP origin of transfer
   3656..4276    -  CDS            catP: CAT2_CLOPF - Protein inferred from homology: Swiss-Prot protein existence level 3. This enzyme is an effector of chloramphenicol resistance in bacteria. From Clostridium perfringens.
   4639..5227    -  rep_origin     ori: high-copy-number ColE1/pMB1/pBR322/pUC origin of replication
>Addgene plasmid #187833 | pEcoFus | addgene full sequence | sequence record 377325 | Addgene NGS Result
AGATATTCTTTTTTAAACTTTTCAAATGCTTCAAATTCTACATCTGCAACTTCTACATCTTTTCCAGTAT
TTCCAAACTTCACACAATTTTTGTAAACATTTCTTAATTTTTCCAAGTATTCTATGTCTTCCTTTTCTTC
TTTAACATACTCTTGTAACTGTGTCATCAAATTAGTTTTGTCTTCCACATTCCCCCTTTTTCTTGTAATT
GCCTTATTTAATTCTTCAAATCTTATTGTTTTCATTTTATTGTACCTCCAATTTTTTTATATATCTATGT
TAAAAAACATATTGACAATTGATTAAAACAATGATATTATGGTCGGTTGAGCTCATTGAGCTGAGTGCAG
ACTTTCCCCCTTGTAAAAAGGGGAAAAAACGATTGATAATGATACAATGGTCGTATATCGCTATGTTCGC
ATCGTTTAACTTACTTTATCGCATATTTAATTATATGCCAGTGTTAGCCCTGCCCAACACCTAGAGTTTT
AGCTTACTTTCTAAATTATAACCCTAATAAAGTACCCACTCAGAGCACCTCCAAGACTTTTAAAGGTAGC
CTCGCACCTTGCTACAATTCATAATACCACCATTACGGTGCTATACCGTTTCGAGCAGAACGGCTATACA
TACGAATTTATCTTATGTATAAAATTTGTTACAAATATAATAGTAAGTTTTTTTTATATAAAAAAGCAGA
TCGCTTTTATTTTTTTTGCAACCTGCTTCACAACTCATTTTTTTACTTTAGTAAATAAATCCTTTACATC
TTTTAAAAAATATGGTATATTAAGTCAAAGCAGGCATAACATATATGTTATGTTTTATAGTAAAAATGGA
CTATTCAACTATTTAAAAAATGGTAGAATACAAATAATTTTCCTGGCAGTCAATTATTTTTTAAAAATTT
TTACTATTATATTTTTAAATTTTAAATTTTAGATAGAGTTATTTGGCGATAACTCTTTTTGTCTTACTTC
TGAGTTTAGCATATTTTTTTTGTTTTGTAAATCCATTTCTTTATTTTTCTTTACAACATAAACTTTTTTT
ACTTCTCTATAAATCTTCTCACCAGTTGAAACATCAATTTCTAACAGTTCTCTAGCAATAAAATTTTTAA
TATAGAGTAAATCTTTTTCATCTGTAAGTATATCATTCATTTCATCAAAATCCAACTTTTTTTTGGTTTC
TTTTGGTTTTATTAAATTTCGTGAACAGAAATAGGCTTTTTTTTGATTTGCTTTCTTTTCTAAGTCTTTC
ACAAAATACTTCGTTATATACACCCCCACAGCTTCATTTTTAACAGTTTCTTTAATCTTATTTATTTTTA
TAAATCCATTCGCCCACAATTCCCCAAGCTTCTTATTATCTATATATGGGACCGAGAACAGCACCAAATG
ATAATGGATTGCTCCCCTCTGCTGGAGTTCCCAAGTTGCAATATATTTAAGCTGTTGATTTTTCAAGTAC
CTTTTCAATCTCTTAATAAATAAAGTAAATTCACGATTTGCCCTTTCTATATCCTGTATATTTTCTTTAA
AAGTAAGAGTTAAAAAGGTACTTTTATCATCATAATTACAATCAATTATCCTTTTTATTTCAAATCGCTT
GTCCTGGTAATATGCTTTCCTTCGTTGCATACTTTCAGCTTTTTCAATGCTACTTAATTCTTCAAAATCT
CTTCTTTTTCTTCCTGGTCTTCTTTTAAAGTCAAAAGCAGTTAAAGCATCAATATTGAAAATGTATTCAG
TTATATTTTTTGATTTTATTTCTTTAGTGTTATAAAATTTCAACTCAATAAATTCCCCCTTTATTAATCT
GCATAATCTTTTTTATAATGTCCTTTACAACCTAATATTCTTAATCTATCATTTTTTAAGTCATAAATTA
GTCTATGTTCATCACTTATTCTTCTGCTATAAATAGCCCTATTTTTAAAATGTTTTAATCTCTCAGGCTT
ACCAGTACCGCGGCCGCCTCCCAACATAAACATATATTGCTTGTTCTAACTCATATTTTTGTAAAATTTC
AACATCATATCCAGTCAAATCGTACTCTCTCTTATATACAAATGGTTTTTCTAATTTTTTGTTCAATAAA
TCTCCTCCTATTTCTTACTTAATTTAGCTAAAAATCTATTTATATTTCACCTCCTTTTTGACTTTAAGCC
TACGAATACCATATTTATGATTATAACATCTTCTATTTTTCCCAAATCCTTACATCTCCCCTAATTTTTA
GACTTAAGGGCGAATTCTGCATCAAGCTAGCATAAAAATAAGAAGCCTGCATTTGCAGGCTTCTTATTTT
TATGGTACCTTAAAAACAAAGATAAGAGAAAGAATAAAAAGTGATTTTCTTAAAAGAATAGCGGGTTAAT
ATAAAGTTGACAAAAAAGAATAAAAATGATAATATATATTGGATCCTATAAGTTTTAATAAAACTTTAAA
TAGAAAAAGGCTTCTCTCATGAGAAGTCTTTTTTATTTAAAATAAATATAAAATAAAATAGAGGCTATAA
ATAGCCTCTATTTTATGTGAGAAATCCCTAAATAAAAAGATGCCAGTGTGCTGGAATTCGCCCTTAGGCT
GCGCTAGGGACCTCTTTAGCTCCTTGGAAGCTGTCAGTAGTAGGGGATCGGTCTTGCCTTGCTCGTCGGT
GATGTACTTCACCAGCTCCGCGAAGTCGCTCTTCTTGATGGAGCGCATGGGGACGTGCTTGGCAATCACG
CGCACCCCCCGGCCGTTTTAGCGGCTAAAAAAGTCATGGCTCTGCCCTCGGGCGGACCACGCCCATCATG
ACCTTGCCAAGCTCGTCCTGCTTCTCTTCGATCTTCGCCAGCAGGGCGAGGATCGTGGCATCACCGAACC
GCGCCGTGCGCGGGTCGTCGGTGAGCCAGAGTTTCAGCAGGCCGCCCAGGCGGCCCAGGTCGCCATTGAT
GCGGGCCAGCTCGCGGACGTGCTCATAGTCCACGACGCCCGTGATTTTGTAGCCCTGGCCGACGGCCAGC
AGGTAGGCCGACAGGCTCATGCCGGCCGCCGCCGCCTTTTCCTCAATCGCTCTTCGTTCGTCTGGAAGGC
AGTACACCTTGATAGGTGGGCTGCCCTTCCTGGTTGGCTTGGTTTCATCAGCCATCCGCTTGCCCTCATC
TGTTACGCCGGCGGTAGCCGGCCAGCCTCGCAGAGCAGGATTCCCGTTGAGCACCGCCAGGTGCGAATAA
GGGACAGTGAAGAAGGAACACCCGCTCGCGGGTGGGCCTACTTCACCTATCCTGCCCGGCTGACGCCGTT
GGATACACCAAGGAAAGTCTACACGAACCCTTTGGCAAAATCCTGTATATCGTGCGAAAAAGGATGGATA
TACCGAAAAAATCGCTATAATGACCCCGAAGCAGGAAGGGCGAATTCTGCAGATCTGACCGGTCTCTGAA
AATATAAAAACCACAGATTGATACTAAAACCTTGGTTGTGTTGCTTTTCGGGGCTTAAATCAAGGAAAAA
TCCTTGTTTTAAGCCTTTCAAAAAGAAACACAAGGTCTTTGTACTAACCTGTGGTTATGTATAAAATTGT
AGATTTTAGGGTAACAAAAAACACCGTATTTCTACGATGTTTTTGCTTAAATACTTGTTTTTAGTTACAG
ACAAACCTGAAGTTAACTATTTATCAATTCCTGCAATTCGTTTACAAAACGGCAAATGTGAAATCCGTCA
CATACTGCGTGATGAACTTGAATTGCCAAAGGAAGTATAATTTTGTTATCTTCTTTATAATATTTCCCCA
TAGTAAAAATAGGAATCAAATAATCATATCCTTTCTGCAAATTCAGATTAAAGCCATCGAAGGTTGACCA
CGGTATCATAGATACATTAAAAATGTTTTCCGGAGCATTTGGCTTTCCTTCCATTCTATGATTGTTTCCA
TACCGTTGCGTATCACTTTCATAATCTGCTAAAAATGATTTAAAGTCAGACTTACACTCAGTCCAAAGGC
TGGAAAATGTTTCAGTATCATTGTGAAATATTGTATAGCTTGGTATCATCTCATCATATATCCCCAATTC
ACCATCTTGATTGATTGCCGTCCTAAACTCTGAATGGCGGTTTACAATCATTGCAATATAATAAAGCATT
GCAGGATATAGTTTCATTCCCTTTTCCTTTATTTGTGTGATATCCACTTTAACGGTCATGCTGTAGGTAC
AAGGTACACTTGCAAAGTAGTGGTCAAAATACTCTTTTCTGTTCCAACTATTTTTATCAATTTTTTCAAA
TACCATCTAAGTTCCCTCTCAAATTCAAGTTTATCGCTCTAATGAACAAAGATATTATACCACATTTTTG
TGAATTTTTCAACTTGCCCACTTCGACTGCACTCCCGACTTAATAACTTCTTGAACACTTGCCGAAAAAG
AAAAACTGCCGGGTACGTACCCGGGGATCGATCCCCGGCCGAGCGCTCTTCCGCTTCCTCGCTCACTGAC
TCGCTGCGCTCGGTCGTTCGGCTGCGGCGAGCGGTATCAGCTCACTCAAAGGCGGTAATACGGTTATCCA
CAGAATCAGGGGATAACGCAGGAAAGAACATGTGAGCAAAAGGCCAGCAAAAGGCCAGGAACCGTAAAAA
GGCCGCGTTGCTGGCGTTTTTCCATAGGCTCCGCCCCCCTGACGAGCATCACAAAAATCGACGCTCAAGT
CAGAGGTGGCGAAACCCGACAGGACTATAAAGATACCAGGCGTTTCCCCCTTGAAGCTCCCTCGTGCGCT
CTCCTGTTCCGACCCTGCCGCTTACCGGATACCTGTCCGCCTTTCTCCCTTCGGGAAGCGTGGCGCTTTC
TCATAGCTCACGCTGTAGGTATCTCAGTTCGGTGTAGGTCGTTCGCTCCAAGCTGGGCTGTGTGCACGAA
CCCCCCGTTCAGCCCGACCGCTGCGCCTTATCCGGTAACTATCGTCTTGAGTCCAACCCGGTAAGACACG
ACTTATCGCCACTGGCAGCAGCCACTGGTAACAGGATTAGCAGAGCGAGGTATGTAGGCGGTGCTACAGA
GTTCTTGAAGTGGTGGCCTAACTACGGCTACACTAGAAGAACAGTATTTGGTATCTGCGCTCTGCTGAAG
CCAGTTACCTTCGGAAAAAGAGTTGGTAGCTCTTGATCCGGCAAACAAACCACCGCTGGTAGCGGTGGTT
TTTTTGTTTGCAAGCAGCAGATTACGCGCAGAAAAAAAGGATCTCAAGAAGATCCTTTGATCTTTTCTAC
GGGGTCTGACGCTCAGTGGAACGAAAACTCACGTTAAGGGATTTTGGTCATGAAATGCAAGTTTCTAACT
AACATACATCATAGTTACTAAACTATGGTAACTATAATTTTATTAACTATATTAAGCACTGATTAGTACT
ATAACTCAATATAAGCATATCCCCTGTATCGTAACTAGAGAACCAAACGACGGAAAAAGCGATATAGATA
AGTTTAGATAGTGCACCAATTTTTTACTTTTCTATTTTAGAATCTAGCATTTCCAATGCTTACTAATACC
GATCGTTCT
